>Addgene plasmid #169067 | mScarlet-EEA1 | addgene full sequence | sequence record 338347 | Addgene NGS Result
CCCTGATTCTGTGGATAACCGTATTACCGCCATGCATTAGTTATTAATAGTAATCAATTACGGGGTCATT
AGTTCATAGCCCATATATGGAGTTCCGCGTTACATAACTTACGGTAAATGGCCCGCCTGGCTGACCGCCC
AACGACCCCCGCCCATTGACGTCAATAATGACGTATGTTCCCATAGTAACGCCAATAGGGACTTTCCATT
GACGTCAATGGGTGGAGTATTTACGGTAAACTGCCCACTTGGCAGTACATCAAGTGTATCATATGCCAAG
TACGCCCCCTATTGACGTCAATGACGGTAAATGGCCCGCCTGGCATTATGCCCAGTACATGACCTTATGG
GACTTTCCTACTTGGCAGTACATCTACGTATTAGTCATCGCTATTACCATGGTGATGCGGTTTTGGCAGT
ACATCAATGGGCGTGGATAGCGGTTTGACTCACGGGGATTTCCAAGTCTCCACCCCATTGACGTCAATGG
GAGTTTGTTTTGGCACCAAAATCAACGGGACTTTCCAAAATGTCGTAACAACTCCGCCCCATTGACGCAA
ATGGGCGGTAGGCGTGTACGGTGGGAGGTCTATATAAGCAGAGCTGGTTTAGTGAACCGTCAGATCCGCT
AGCGCTACCGGTCGCCACCATGGTGAGCAAGGGCGAGGCAGTGATCAAGGAGTTCATGCGGTTCAAGGTG
CACATGGAGGGCTCCATGAACGGCCACGAGTTCGAGATCGAGGGCGAGGGCGAGGGCCGCCCCTACGAGG
GCACCCAGACCGCCAAGCTGAAGGTGACCAAGGGTGGCCCCCTGCCCTTCTCCTGGGACATCCTGTCCCC
TCAGTTCATGTACGGCTCCAGGGCCTTCACCAAGCACCCCGCCGACATCCCCGACTACTATAAGCAGTCC
TTCCCCGAGGGCTTCAAGTGGGAGCGCGTGATGAACTTCGAGGACGGCGGCGCCGTGACCGTGACCCAGG
ACACCTCCCTGGAGGACGGCACCCTGATCTACAAGGTGAAGCTCCGCGGCACCAACTTCCCTCCTGACGG
CCCCGTAATGCAGAAGAAGACAATGGGCTGGGAAGCGTCCACCGAGCGGTTGTACCCCGAGGACGGCGTG
CTGAAGGGCGACATTAAGATGGCCCTGCGCCTGAAGGACGGCGGCCGCTACCTGGCGGACTTCAAGACCA
CCTACAAGGCCAAGAAGCCCGTGCAGATGCCCGGCGCCTACAACGTCGACCGCAAGTTGGACATCACCTC
CCACAACGAGGACTACACCGTGGTGGAACAGTACGAACGCTCCGAGGGCCGCCACTCCACCGGCGGCATG
GACGAGCTGTACAAGTCCGGACTCAGATCTCGAGCTATGTTAAGGAGGATTTTACAGAGGACTCCTGGGA
GAGTTGGCTCTCAAGGTTCTGATTTAGATTCATCAGCAACTCCTATAAACACAGTGGACGTCAATAATGA
AAGCTCTTCAGAGGGTTTCATATGTCCCCAGTGTATGAAATCTCTTGGATCTGCTGATGAACTTTTCAAA
CATTATGAAGCTGTTCATGATGCTGGTAATGACTCAGGTCATGGAGGAGAGTCTAATCTTGCTTTGAAGC
GAGATGATGTAACACTGCTCAGACAAGAGGTCCAAGACCTACAGGCTTCACTTAAGGAAGAAAAATGGTA
CTCGGAAGAATTAAAGAAGGAATTAGAAAAATATCAAGGGCTGCAGCAGCAAGAGGCCAAACCTGATGGG
TTGGTGACTGATTCATCAGCAGAACTACAGTCTTTGGAACAGCAATTAGAAGAAGCCCAAACAGAAAATT
TTAATATTAAGCAAATGAAAGACTTATTTGAACAGAAAGCAGCCCAACTTGCTACTGAAATTGCAGATAT
AAAGTCAAAGTATGATGAAGAAAGGAGTCTTCGAGAAGCTGCTGAACAAAAAGTGACACGTCTGACAGAA
GAATTAAACAAAGAGGCAACTGTAATTCAAGATCTGAAGACGGAACTGCTTCAGAGACCTGGTATAGAAG
ATGTTGCCGTGCTAAAGAAAGAACTGGTCCAAGTTCAAACACTAATGGATAACATGACCTTGGAACGTGA
GCGAGAATCTGAAAAACTCAAAGATGAATGCAAAAAATTGCAGTCACAATATGCTAGCTCAGAGGCCACA
ATAAGCCAGCTAAGGAGTGAACTTGCCAAAGGCCCCCAGGAAGTTGCTGTATATGTACAGGAACTACAAA
AACTGAAAAGTTCAGTTAATGAATTAACACAAAAAAATCAGACCTTGACAGAAAACTTGCTGAAAAAAGA
ACAAGACTATACTAAGTTAGAGGAGAAACATAATGAAGAATCTGTGAGTAAAAAGAATATTCAGGCAACC
CTTCATCAAAAAGACCTAGATTGTCAACAGCTTCAGTCAAGATTGTCTGCATCTGAAACCTCACTGCATA
GAATACATGTAGAACTAAGTGAAAAAGGAGAAGCTACTCAAAAGCTCAAAGAAGAATTATCTGAGGTAGA
GACCAAGTACCAGCATCTAAAGGCGGAGTTTAAGCAGCTACAACAACAGAGAGAAGAAAAGGAGCAGCAT
GGGTTACAACTTCAAAGTGAAATTAATCAATTACATAGCAAACTTCTGGAGACAGAGCGCCAACTAGGGG
AAGCTCATGGTAGGCTGAAGGAACAGAGACAGCTTTCAAGTGAAAAGTTGATGGATAAAGAACAACAAGT
GGCTGATTTACAACTCAAACTTTCTCGGTTAGAAGAGCAGTTGAAGGAAAAAGTTACAAATTCTACAGAA
TTGCAGCATCAATTAGATAAAACAAAGCAACAGCATCAAGAACAACAGGCTCTTCAGCAAAGCACCACGG
CAAAACTTCGAGAAGCTCAGAATGATTTGGAACAAGTTCTACGTCAAATTGGCGATAAGGACCAAAAGAT
CCAGAACCTTGAAGCTTTATTACAGAAGAGTAAAGAAAATATTTCATTACTAGAAAAAGAAAGAGAAGAT
CTTTATGCAAAAATTCAGGCTGGTGAAGGAGAGACTGCTGTTCTTAACCAGTTACAAGAAAAAAACCATA
CACTACAGGAGCAAGTAACTCAACTAACAGAGAAGCTGAAGAATCAGTCAGAAAGTCATAAACAAGCCCA
GGAGAATTTGCATGACCAGGTACAAGAGCAGAAGGCACATCTTAGAGCTGCACAAGACCGTGTCCTTTCC
CTAGAAACTAGTGTCAATGAATTAAATAGTCAATTAAATGAAAGCAAGGAGAAGGTCTCCCAGCTTGACA
TACAGATTAAAGCCAAAACCGAACTATTACTATCAGCAGAAGCAGCAAAAACTGCTCAAAGAGCTGATCT
TCAGAATCATTTGGACACAGCTCAAAATGCATTACAAGATAAACAGCAGGAGTTAAATAAGATTACTACT
CAGTTGGATCAGGTCACTGCAAAGTTACAAGACAAGCAAGAACATTGCAGTCAGCTGGAAAGTCATCTTA
AAGAATATAAAGAGAAATACCTCTCTTTAGAACAGAAAACCGAAGAGCTAGAAGGTCAAATTAAGAAACT
AGAAGCTGATAGTCTTGAAGTTAAAGCAAGCAAGGAGCAGGCTTTGCAAGATCTACAACAGCAAAGACAG
CTGAACACAGATTTAGAGCTCAGAGCCACAGAATTGAGTAAACAACTTGAAATGGAGAAGGAAATAGTAT
CCAGTACAAGATTGGATCTACAGAAAAAATCTGAAGCCCTTGAAAGTATCAAGCAAAAGCTTACCAAGCA
AGAGGAAGAAAAACAAATCCTGAAACAAGATTTTGAAACTTTAAGTCAAGAAACAAAGATTCAGCATGAG
GAATTGAATAACAGAATTCAAACAACAGTAACAGAACTACAAAAAGTGAAAATGGAGAAAGAAGCTTTAA
TGACAGAGCTTTCTACAGTAAAGGACAAACTATCAAAAGTTTCTGATTCTTTGAAAAACTCTAAAAGTGA
ATTTGAAAAGGAGAATCAGAAAGGAAAAGCCGCTATATTAGACTTGGAAAAAACTTGCAAAGAATTAAAG
CATCAACTTCAAGTGCAGATGGAAAACACACTTAAGGAACAGAAGGAACTGAAAAAGTCACTTGAAAAAG
AGAAGGAGGCTTCTCATCAGTTGAAATTGGAACTCAATTCAATGCAGGAACAACTTATACAGGCCCAGAA
TACTTTAAAACAAAATGAAAAAGAAGAGCAACAACTTCAGGGGAACATAAATGAGCTAAAGCAATCAAGT
GAACAGAAGAAAAAACAAATTGAAGCACTCCAAGGAGAGCTTAAAATTGCTGTTTTACAGAAGACAGAGC
TTGAGAATAAACTACAGCAGCAGTTAACACAGGCAGCCCAGGAACTTGCAGCAGAGAAAGAGAAAATATC
AGTATTACAAAACAACTATGAAAAAAGTCAGGAAACTTTCAAACAGCTTCAATCTGATTTCTATGGGAGG
GAATCTGAACTTCTAGCCACCAGGCAAGATCTTAAGTCTGTAGAAGAGAAGCTTTCTCTAGCACAGGAGG
ACTTGATTTCAAACAGAAATCAAATTGGAAATCAAAATAAATTGATTCAAGAACTGAAGACTGCCAAGGC
TACATTGGAGCAGGATTCAGCAAAGAAAGAACAGCAATTGCAGGAGCGATGTAAAGCACTACAAGACATT
CAGAAAGAAAAGTCACTGAAAGAAAAAGAACTGGTAAATGAGAAGTCTAAATTGGCAGAGATAGAAGAAA
TTAAATGTAGACAAGAAAAAGAAATCACTAAACTAAACGAAGAACTCAAGTCCCACAAACTAGAAAGCAT
AAAGGAGATAACAAATCTTAAAGATGCTAAACAGCTTCTAATTCAGCAGAAATTAGAACTTCAAGGAAAA
GCGGACTCCCTGAAGGCAGCTGTTGAACAGGAGAAGAGAAATCAGCAGATACTAAAAGACCAGGTGAAAA
AGGAAGAAGAGGAGCTGAAGAAAGAATTTATTGAGAAAGAAGCTAAGTTGCATTCCGAAATAAAAGAAAA
GGAAGTAGGAATGAAGAAGCATGAAGAAAATGAGGCTAAACTTACCATGCAGATTACAGCATTAAATGAA
AACTTAGGCACTGTGAAGAAGGAGTGGCAATCTAGTCAACGGAGAGTTAGTGAGCTTGAGAAACAAACGG
ATGACTTACGGGGTGAAATTGCAGTATTAGAAGCAACGGTTCAGAATAATCAAGATGAAAGGAGAGCACT
ACTGGAAAGATGTCTTAAAGGAGAAGGTGAAATAGAAAAGCTTCAAACCAAAGTATTAGAATTGCAAAGA
AAGCTGGATAATACAACTGCAGCAGTGCAGGAGCTGGGCAGAGAAAACCAATCACTTCAGATCAAACATA
CACAAGCGTTGAATAGAAAGTGGGCCGAAGACAATGAAGTACAAAACTGTATGGCCTGTGGGAAAGGCTT
TTCAGTAACAGTGAGACGGCATCACTGCCGACAGTGTGGAAATATCTTCTGTGCTGAATGTTCAGCCAAA
AATGCCTTAACTCCTTCCTCCAAGAAGCCTGTTCGTGTCTGTGATGCATGTTTCAATGACTTGCAAGGAT
AAGGATCCACCGGATCTAGATAACTGATCATAATCAGCCATACCACATTTGTAGAGGTTTTACTTGCTTT
AAAAAACCTCCCACACCTCCCCCTGAACCTGAAACATAAAATGAATGCAATTGTTGTTGTTAACTTGTTT
ATTGCAGCTTATAATGGTTACAAATAAAGCAATAGCATCACAAATTTCACAAATAAAGCATTTTTTTCAC
TGCATTCTAGTTGTGGTTTGTCCAAACTCATCAATGTATCTTAAGGCGTAAATTGTAAGCGTTAATATTT
TGTTAAAATTCGCGTTAAATTTTTGTTAAATCAGCTCATTTTTTAACCAATAGGCCGAAATCGGCAAAAT
CCCTTATAAATCAAAAGAATAGACCGAGATAGGGT
[37 nt withheld, positions 5986-6022]
AAAGAACGTGGACTCCAACGTCAAAGG
[49 nt withheld, positions 6050-6098]
T
[91 nt withheld, positions 6100-6190]
G
[124 nt withheld, positions 6192-6315]
CAGGTGGCACTTTTCGGGGAAATGTGCGCGGAACCCCTATTTGTTTATTTTTCTAAATACATTCAAATAT
GTATCCGCTCATGAGACAATAACCCTGATAAATGCTTCAATAATATTGAAAAAGGAAGAGTCCTGAGGCG
GAAAGAACCAGCTGTGGAATGTGTGTCAGTTAGGGTGTGGAAAGTCCCCAGGCTCCCCAGCAGGCAGAAG
TATGCAAAGCATGCATCTCAATTAGTCAGCAACCAGGTGTGGAAAGTCCCCAGGCTCCCCAGCAGGCAGA
AGTATGCAAAGCATGCATCTCAATTAGTCAGCAACCATAGTCCCGCCCCTAACTCCGCCCATCCCGCCCC
TAACTCCGCCCAGTTCCGCCCATTCTCCGCCCCATGGCTGACTAATTTTTTTTATTTATGCAGAGGCCGA
GGCCGCCTCGGCCTCTGAGCTATTCCAGAAGTAGTGAGGAGGCTTTTTTGGAGGCCTAGGCTTTTGCAAA
GATCGATCAAGAGACAGGATGAGGATCGTTTCGCATGATTGAACAAGATGGATTGCACGCAGGTTCTCCG
GCCGCTTGGGTGGAGAGGCTATTCGGCTATGACTGGGCACAACAGACAATCGGCTGCTCTGATGCCGCCG
TGTTCCGGCTGTCAGCGCAGGGGCGCCCGGTTCTTTTTGTCAAGACCGACCTGTCCGGTGCCCTGAATGA
ACTGCAAGACGAGGCAGCGCGGCTATCGTGGCTGGCCACGACGGGCGTTCCTTGCGCAGCTGTGCTCGAC
GTTGTCACTGAAGCGGGAAGGGACTGGCTGCTATTGGGCGAAGTGCCGGGGCAGGATCTCCTGTCATCTC
ACCTTGCTCCTGCCGAGAAAGTATCCATCATGGCTGATGCAATGCGGCGGCTGCATACGCTTGATCCGGC
TACCTGCCCATTCGACCACCAAGCGAAACATCGCATCGAGCGAGCACGTACTCGGATGGAAGCCGGTCTT
GTCGATCAGGATGATCTGGACGAAGAGCATCAGGGGCTCGCGCCAGCCGAACTGTTCGCCAGGCTCAAGG
CGAGCATGCCCGACGGCGAGGATCTCGTCGTGACCCATGGCGATGCCTGCTTGCCGAATATCATGGTGGA
AAATGGCCGCTTTTCTGGATTCATCGACTGTGGCCGGCTGGGTGTGGCGGACCGCTATCAGGACATAGCG
TTGGCTACCCGTGATATTGCTGAAGAGCTTGGCGGCGAATGGGCTGACCGCTTCCTCGTGCTTTACGGTA
TCGCCGCTCCCGATTCGCAGCGCATCGCCTTCTATCGCCTTCTTGACGAGTTCTTCTGAGCGGGACTCTG
GGGTTCGAAATGACCGACCAAGCGACGCCCAACCTGCCATCACGAGATTTCGATTCCACCGCCGCCTTCT
ATGAAAGGTTGGGCTTCGGAATCGTTTTCCGGGACGCCGGCTGGATGATCCTCCAGCGCGGGGATCTCAT
GCTGGAGTTCTTCGCCCACCCTAGGGGGAGGCTAACTGAAACACGGAAGGAGACAATACCGGAAGGAACC
CGCGCTATGACGGCAATAAAAAGACAGAATAAAACGCACGGTGTTGGGTCGTTTGTTCATAAACGCGGGG
TTCGGTCCCAGGGCTGGCACTCTGTCGATACCCCACCGAGACCCCATTGGGGCCAATACGCCCGCGTTTC
TTCCTTTTCCCCACCCCACCCCCCAAGTTCGGGTGAAGGCCCAGGGCTCGCAGCCAACGTCGGGGCGGCA
GGCCCTGCCATAGCCTCAGGTTACTCATATATACTTTAGATTGATTTAAAACTTCATTTTTAATTTAAAA
GGATCTAGGTGAAGATCCTTTTTGATAATCTCATGACCAAAATCCCTTAACGTGAGTTTTCGTTCCACTG
AGCGTCAGACCCCGTAGAAAAGATCAAAGGATCTTCTTGAGATCCTTTTTTTCTGCGCGTAATCTGCTGC
TTGCAAACAAAAAAACCACCGCTACCAGCGGTGGTTTGTTTGCCGGATCAAGAGCTACCAACTCTTTTTC
CGAAGGTAACTGGCTTCAGCAGAGCGCAGATACCAAATACTGTTCTTCTAGTGTAGCCGTAGTTAGGCCA
CCACTTCAAGAACTCTGTAGCACCGCCTACATACCTCGCTCTGCTAATCCTGTTACCAGTGGCTGCTGCC
AGTGGCGATAAGTCGTGTCTTACCGGGTTGGACTCAAGACGATAGTTACCGGATAAGGCGCAGCGGTCGG
GCTGAACGGGGGGTTCGTGCACACAGCCCAGCTTGGAGCGAACGACCTACACCGAACTGAGATACCTACA
GCGTGAGCTATGAGAAAGCGCCACGCTTCCCGAAGGGAGAAAGGCGGACAGGTATCCGGTAAGCGGCAGG
GTCGGAACAGGAGAGCGCACGAGGGAGCTTCCAGGGGGAAACGCCTGGTATCTTTATAGTCCTGTCGGGT
TTCGCCACCTCTGACTTGAGCGTCGATTTTTGTGATGCTCGTCAGGGGGGCGGAGCCTATGGAAAAACGC
CAGCAACGCGGCCTTTTTACGGTTCCTGGCCTTTTGCTGGCCTTTTGCTCACATGTTCTTTCCTGCGTTA
TC
Features (pLannotate 1.2.2; 16 found; start..end, strand, type, name):
      1..30      +  rep_origin     RSF ori (fragment): Plasmids containing the RSF 1030 origin of replication can be propagated in E. coli cells that contain additional plasmids with compatible origins.
     98..401     +  enhancer       CMV enhancer: human cytomegalovirus immediate early enhancer
    402..605     +  promoter       CMV promoter: human cytomegalovirus (CMV) immediate early promoter
    650..1345    +  CDS            mScarlet: mScarlet is a basic (constitutively fluorescent) red fluorescent protein published in 2016, derived from synthetic construct. It has moderate acid sensitivity.
   1346..1366    +  misc_feature   MCS (fragment): multiple cloning site
   1367..5602    +  CDS            EEA1: human early endosome antigen 1
   5625..5709    +  CDS            large T antigen (fragment): large T antigen from SV40 (simian virus 40)
   5732..5853    +  polyA_signal   SV40 poly(A) signal: SV40 polyadenylation signal
   5887..6315    -  rep_origin     f1 ori (sequence partly withheld): f1 bacteriophage origin of replication; arrow indicates direction of (+) strand synthesis
   6342..6446    +  promoter       AmpR promoter: bla
   6448..6805    +  promoter       SV40 promoter: SV40 enhancer and early promoter
   6840..7634    +  CDS            NeoR/KanR: aminoglycoside phosphotransferase from Tn5; aph(3')-II (or nptII); confers resistance to neomycin, kanamycin, and G418 (Geneticin®)
   7655..7807    +  CDS            ble (fragment): BLE_KLEPN - Experimental evidence at protein level: Swiss-Prot protein existence level 1. Binding protein with a strong affinity to the bleomycin family of antibiotics. Binds to CL990; an antimitotic-antibiotic compound. From Klebsiella pneumoniae.
   7866..7913    +  polyA_signal   HSV TK poly(A) signal: herpes simplex virus thymidine kinase polyadenylation signal (Cole and Stacy, 1985)
   8004..8020    -  polyA_signal   bGH poly(A) signal (fragment): bovine growth hormone polyadenylation signal
   8242..8830    +  rep_origin     ori: high-copy-number ColE1/pMB1/pBR322/pUC origin of replication
