[The description below was written by a language model from this plasmid's Addgene catalogue record and pLannotate feature annotations shown in this document.]
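Description:
mScarlet-EEA1 is a mammalian expression plasmid of 8,907 bp built on the mScarlet-C1 backbone, a C1-type fusion vector in which the red fluorescent protein mScarlet sits upstream of the multiple cloning site. The human EEA1 (early endosome antigen 1) coding sequence, about 4.2 kb, was inserted between XhoI and BamHI sites that both remain intact. This places it directly after a short remnant of the cloning site, so that mScarlet is fused to the N-terminus of EEA1. Transcription of the fusion is driven by the human cytomegalovirus immediate early enhancer and promoter and terminated by the SV40 polyadenylation signal.

The plasmid is maintained in E. coli at high copy through a ColE1/pUC-type origin. An f1 phage origin is also present, which can support single-stranded DNA production. A single NeoR/KanR gene (the Tn5 aminoglycoside phosphotransferase) serves both hosts. A bacterial bla-type promoter drives it for kanamycin selection in E. coli, and the adjacent SV40 enhancer/early promoter, with an HSV TK polyadenylation signal downstream, drives it for G418 selection of stably transfected mammalian cells. The automated annotation also reports several short fragments (RSF ori, large T antigen, ble, bGH poly(A)). These appear to be partial matches to backbone sequence rather than functional elements.

The stated purpose is expression of human EEA1 in mammalian cells. The constitutive red fluorescent tag lets the protein be followed by fluorescence microscopy. The associated publication concerns endosome maturation at ER membrane contact sites, which is consistent with use as a marker of early endosomes in live or fixed cells.
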