Addgene plasmid #169067: mScarlet-EEA1
Purpose: Express human EEA1 in mammalian cells
Depositing lab: Gia Voeltz. Publication: Reticulon-3 Promotes Endosome Maturation at ER Membrane Contact Sites. Wu H, Voeltz GK. Dev Cell. 2021 Jan 11;56(1):52-66.e7. doi: 10.1016/j.devcel.2020.12.014. PubMed 33434526.
Backbone
  Vector backbone: mScarlet-C1
  Backbone size w/o insert (bp): 4710
  Total vector size (bp): 8907
  Vector type: Mammalian Expression
  Selectable markers: Neomycin (select with G418)
Growth in bacteria
  Bacterial resistance: Kanamycin, 50 μg/mL
  Growth temperature: 37°C
  Growth strain: DH5alpha
  Copy number: High Copy
Gene/Insert
  Gene/Insert name: EEA1
  Species: H. sapiens (human)
  Insert size (bp): 4236
  Entrez Gene: EEA1 (a.k.a. MST105, MSTP105, ZFYVE2)
  Promoter: CMV
  Tag / fusion protein: mScarlet (N terminal on backbone)
  Cloning method: Restriction Enzyme; 5′ cloning site XhoI (not destroyed); 3′ cloning site BamHI (not destroyed)
  Sequencing primers: 5′ CGCAAATGGGCGGTAGGCGTG; 3′ CAAATGTGGTATGGCTGATT
Terms and licenses: Academic/Nonprofit Terms; Industry Terms: Not Available to Industry
How to cite: mScarlet-EEA1 was a gift from Gia Voeltz (Addgene plasmid # 169067 ; http://n2t.net/addgene:169067 ; RRID:Addgene_169067)
